>Addgene plasmid #60110 | 2QQ8 | depositor partial sequence | sequence record 96068 | Insert DNA Sequence
AACGCTGTGCTCACCTGGAATAATGAGATCTTACCTAACTGGGAAACAATGTGGTGCTCTAGAAAAGTTC
GAGATTTATGGTGGCAGGGAATCCCTCCAAGTGTGAGAGGCAAAGTCTGGAGCTTAGCCATTGGCAACGA
GTTAAATATCACCCACGAGCTCTTTGACATCTGTCTTGCCCGAGCCAAGGAGAGGTGGCGGTCCCTTAGC
ACAGGAGGCTCTGAAGTGGAGAACGAAGATGCTGGTTTTTCAGCAGCAGACAGAGAAGCCAGTCTGGAGC
TTATTAAACTGGACATTTCTAGAACATTTCCTAATCTCTGCATTTTCCAGCAAGGTGGTCCATATCATGA
CATGTTGCACAGTATTTTGGGCGCTTATACTTGTTACCGGCCAGATGTGGGTTATGTCCAGGGCATGTCC
TTCATAGCAGCAGTGTTGATCTTGAACTTAGATACTGCAGATGCCTTTATTGCCTTTTCTAACCTTCTGA
ATAAACCCTGTCAAATGGCGTTTTTTAGAGTGGACCATGGCCTTATGTTGACTTATTTTGCTGCATTTGA
AGTATTCTTTGAAGAAAATTTGCCGAAATTATTTGCGCATTTCAAGAAGAACAACCTAACTCCAGATATC
TACCTAATTGATTGGATCTTTACCTTATATAGTAAATCTCTGCCCCTCGACCTGGCCTGTCGTATCTGGG
ACGTGTTCTGTCGCGATGGGGAAGAGTTCCTGTTCCGCACGGCCCTGGGCATCCTGAAGCTGTTCGAGGA
CATCCTGACCAAGATGGACTTCATTCACATGGCCCAGTTCCTGACCCGGCTGCCCGAGGACCTGCCCGCC
GAGGAGCTGTTTGCCTCCATCGCCACGATCCAGATGCAGAGCCGAAACAAGAAGTGGGCTCAGGTACTGA
CTGCATTGCAGAAAGACAGCCGGGAAATGGAGAAGGGA
