>Addgene plasmid #60110 | 2QQ8 | addgene partial sequence | sequence record 97191 | T7term 5'-GCTAGTTATTGCTCAGCGG-3'
CGGGCTTTGTTAGCAGCCGGATCTCAGTGGTGGTGGTGGTGGTGCTCGAGTGCGGCCGCAAGCTTCGTCA
TCATCCCTTCTCCATTTCCCGGCTGTCTTTCTGCAATGCAGTCAGTACCTGAGCCCACTTCTTGTTTCGG
CTCTGCATCTGGATCGTGGCGATGGAGGCAAACAGCTCCTCGGCGGGCAGGTCCTCGGGCAGCCGGGTCA
GGAACTGGGCCATGTGAATGAAGTCCATCTTGGTCAGGATGTCCTCGAACAGCTTCAGGATGCCCAGGGC
CGTGCGGAACAGGAACTCTTCCCCATCGCGACAGAACACGTCCCAGATACGACAGGCCAGGTCGAGGGGC
AGAGATTTACTATATAAGGTAAAGATCCAATCAATTAGGTAGATATCTGGAGTTAGGTTGTTCTTCTTGA
AATGCGCAAATAATTTCGGCAAATTTTCTTCAAAGAATACTTCAAATGCAGCAAAATAAGTCAACATAAG
GCCATGGTCCACTCTAAAAAACGCCATTTGACAGGGTTTATTCAGAAGGTTAGAAAAGGCAATAAAGGCA
TCTGCAGTATCTAAGTTCAAGATCAACACTGCTGCTATGAAGGACATGCCCTGGACATAA
