>Addgene plasmid #60110 | 2QQ8 | addgene partial sequence | sequence record 97192 | T7 5'-TAATACGACTCACTATAGGG-3'
TTTTGTTTACTTTAAGAAGGAGATATACCATGCATCATCATCATCATCACAGCAGCGGCAGAGAAAACTT
GTATTTCCAGGGCAACGCTGTGCTCACCTGGAATAATGAGATCTTACCTAACTGGGAAACAATGTGGTGC
TCTAGAAAAGTTCGAGATTTATGGTGGCAGGGAATCCCTCCAAGTGTGAGAGGCAAAGTCTGGAGCTTAG
CCATTGGCAACGAGTTAAATATCACCCACGAGCTCTTTGACATCTGTCTTGCCCGAGCCAAGGAGAGGTG
GCGGTCCCTTAGCACAGGAGGCTCTGAAGTGGAGAACGAAGATGCTGGTTTTTCAGCAGCAGACAGAGAA
GCCAGTCTGGAGCTTATTAAACTGGACATTTCTAGAACATTTCCTAATCTCTGCATTTTCCAGCAAGGTG
GTCCATATCATGACATGTTGCACAGTATTTTGGGCGCTTATACTTGTTACCGGCCAGATGTGGGTTATGT
CCAGGGCATGTCCTTCATAGCAGCAGTGTTGATCTTGAACTTAGATACTGCAGATGCCTTTATTGCCTTT
TCTAACCTTCTGAATAAACCCTGTCAAATGGCGTTTTTTAGAGTGGACCATGGCCTTATGTTGACTTATT
TTGCTGCATTTGAAGTATTCTTTGAAGAAAATTTGCCGAAATTATTTGCGCATTTCAAGAAGAACAACCT
AACTCCAGATATCTACCTAATTGATTGGATCTTTACCTTATATAGT
