[The description below was written by a language model from this plasmid's Addgene catalogue record.]
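Description:
2QQ8 is a bacterial expression plasmid built on the pET28-mhl backbone and made to produce a fragment of TBC1D14 for structure determination. Its name matches the Protein Data Bank entry listed as an alternative name for the insert. The plasmid carries kanamycin resistance for selection in E. coli and is recorded as high copy, with a standard cloning strain used for propagation. No feature table accompanies the record, so the origin of replication and other backbone elements are not itemised.

The insert is a 948 bp segment derived from a TBC1D14 cDNA referenced by a GenBank accession, introduced by ligation-independent cloning. The catalogue entry notes that the construct may not encode the full open reading frame, which is typical of structural genomics clones where domain boundaries are trimmed to obtain a soluble, crystallisable fragment. The exact residue boundaries are not given. The mutation field refers to depositor comments that are not included here, so any sequence differences from the reference cannot be specified.

Expression is driven by the T7 promoter, so protein production requires a host that supplies T7 RNA polymerase, such as a DE3 lysogen, rather than the cloning strain. The protein is made with an N-terminal 6xHis tag, which allows purification by immobilised metal affinity chromatography. The record does not state whether a protease cleavage site lies between the tag and the insert. The insert can be sequence-verified from both sides with standard T7 promoter and T7 terminator primers. The main use is recombinant production of the TBC1D14 fragment for crystallography and related biochemical or biophysical studies.
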