Addgene plasmid #60110: 2QQ8
Purpose: Bacterial expression for structure determination; may not be full ORF
Depositing lab: Cheryl Arrowsmith. Depositing organization: University of Toronto.
Backbone
  Vector backbone: pET28-mhl
  Vector type: Bacterial Expression
Growth in bacteria
  Bacterial resistance: Kanamycin, 50 μg/mL
  Growth temperature: 37°C
  Growth strain: DH5alpha
  Copy number: High Copy
Gene/Insert
  Gene/Insert name: TBC1D14:TBC1D14_dml-X01:C201000 (alt names: PDB ID: 2QQ8; TBC1D14)
  Insert size (bp): 948
  Mutation: See comments
  GenBank ID: BC041167
  Promoter: T7
  Tag / fusion protein: 6xHis (N terminal on insert)
  Cloning method: Ligation Independent Cloning
  Sequencing primers: 5′ T7; 3′ T7 Terminal
Terms and licenses: Academic/Nonprofit Terms; Industry Terms: Not Available to Industry
How to cite: 2QQ8 was a gift from Cheryl Arrowsmith (Addgene plasmid # 60110 ; http://n2t.net/addgene:60110 ; RRID:Addgene_60110)
